Addgene plasmid #75959: STK25 gRNA (BRDN0001146374)
Purpose: 3rd generation lentiviral gRNA plasmid targeting human STK25
Depositing lab: John Doench & David Root. Depositing organization: Broad Institute. Publication: Optimized sgRNA design to maximize activity and minimize off-target effects of CRISPR-Cas9. Doench JG, Fusi N, Sullender M, Hegde M, Vaimberg EW, Donovan KF, Smith I, Tothova Z, Wilen C, Orchard R, Virgin HW, Listgarten J, Root DE. Nat Biotechnol. 2016 Jan 18. doi: 10.1038/nbt.3437. PubMed 26780180.
Backbone
  Vector backbone: lentiGuide-Puro
  Backbone manufacturer: Zhang Lab (Addgene plasmid # 52963)
  Vector type: Mammalian Expression, Lentiviral, CRISPR
  Selectable markers: Puromycin
Growth in bacteria
  Bacterial resistance: Ampicillin, 100 μg/mL
  Growth temperature: 37°C
  Growth strain: DH5alpha
  Copy number: High Copy
Gene/Insert
  Gene/Insert name: STK25 (alt names: STK25; NM_001271977.1)
  gRNA/shRNA sequence: CACAACAGGCACCTTTAGGT
  Species: H. sapiens (human)
  Entrez Gene: STK25 (a.k.a. SOK1, YSK1)
  Promoter: hU6
  Cloning method: Unknown
  Sequencing primers: 5′ U6-F; 3′ pS2-R
Terms and licenses: Academic/Nonprofit Terms; Industry Terms: Not Available to Industry
Depositor comments: The gRNA was designed to target the following Genbank reference sequence(s): NM_001271977.1,NM_001271978.1,NM_006374.4. Note that this plasmid does NOT contain Cas9. It should be used in conjunction with lentiCas9-Blast (Addgene #52962) or otherwise with cell lines already expressing Cas9. Browse the full kinome gRNA library at http://www.addgene.org/pooled-library/broadgpp-human-kinome/ or visit http://www.broadinstitute.org/rnai/public/ for detailed protocols and information.
How to cite: STK25 gRNA (BRDN0001146374) was a gift from John Doench & David Root (Addgene plasmid # 75959 ; http://n2t.net/addgene:75959 ; RRID:Addgene_75959)
