[The description below was written by a language model from this plasmid's Addgene catalogue record and pLannotate feature annotations shown in this document.]
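Description:
STK25 gRNA (BRDN0001146374) is a third-generation lentiviral single-guide RNA plasmid built on the lentiGuide-Puro backbone and designed to target human STK25 (also known as SOK1 or YSK1), a serine/threonine kinase gene. It is propagated in E. coli as a high-copy plasmid through a ColE1/pUC-type origin with ampicillin selection (AmpR). The backbone also carries an f1 origin, an SV40 origin and poly(A) signal, and remnants of lac-region and T7/T3 promoter sequences.

The lentiviral transfer cassette begins with an RSV promoter fused to a truncated HIV-1 5' LTR, which makes genomic RNA production in packaging cells Tat-independent. It is followed by the Ψ packaging signal with a partial gag sequence and the RRE for Rev-dependent nuclear export. Within the provirus, a human U6 RNA polymerase III promoter drives the STK25-specific spacer joined to the Streptococcus pyogenes Cas9 guide RNA scaffold. A cPPT/CTS element lies downstream of this unit. A separate EF-1α promoter with its intron A expresses puromycin N-acetyltransferase, allowing puromycin selection of transduced mammalian cells. The WPRE enhances transcript expression, and the ΔU3 3' LTR renders the integrated vector self-inactivating.

The plasmid does not encode Cas9, so it must be used with a separate Cas9 vector such as lentiCas9-Blast or in cells that already express the nuclease. The guide was designed against several STK25 reference transcripts and belongs to a human kinome gRNA collection associated with work on optimised sgRNA design, making it suited to CRISPR knockout of STK25 in human cells.
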