Features (pLannotate 1.2.2; 29 found; start..end, strand, type, name):
     14..80      +  CDS            small t antigen (fragment): SV40 (simian virus 40) small t antigen
    106..317     +  promoter       EF-1α core promoter: core promoter for human elongation factor EF-1α
    318..1256    +  intron         EF-1α intron A: intron upstream of the start codon of human EF-1α
   1278..1877    +  CDS            PuroR (fragment): puromycin N-acetyltransferase; pac from Streptomyces; confers resistance to puromycin
   1893..2481    +  misc_feature   WPRE: woodchuck hepatitis virus posttranscriptional regulatory element
   2532..2551    +  misc_feature   cPPT/CTS (fragment): central polypurine tract and central termination sequence of HIV-1
   2553..2786    +  LTR            3' LTR (ΔU3): self-inactivating 3' long terminal repeat (LTR) from HIV-1
   2864..2985    +  polyA_signal   SV40 poly(A) signal: SV40 polyadenylation signal
   3025..3160    +  rep_origin     SV40 ori: SV40 origin of replication
   3181..3199    -  promoter       T7 promoter: promoter for bacteriophage T7 RNA polymerase
   3207..3362    +  CDS            lacZα (fragment): LacZα fragment of β-galactosidase; lacZ fragment
   3367..3795    +  rep_origin     f1 ori (sequence partly withheld): f1 bacteriophage origin of replication; arrow indicates direction of (+) strand synthesis
   3848..3952    +  promoter       AmpR promoter: bla
   3953..4813    +  CDS            AmpR: β-lactamase; bla; confers resistance to ampicillin, carbenicillin, and related antibiotics
   4984..5572    +  rep_origin     ori: high-copy-number ColE1/pMB1/pBR322/pUC origin of replication
   5755..5847    +  CDS            lacI (fragment): lac repressor; lacI; The lac repressor binds to the lac operator to inhibit transcription in E. coli. This inhibition can be relieved by adding lactose or isopropyl-β-D-thiogalactopyranoside (IPTG).
   5860..5881    +  protein_bind   CAP binding site: CAP binding activates transcription in the presence of cAMP. E. coli catabolite activator protein
   5896..5926    +  promoter       lac promoter: promoter for the E. coli lac operon
   5934..5950    +  protein_bind   lac operator: The lac repressor binds to the lac operator to inhibit transcription in E. coli. This inhibition can be relieved by adding lactose or isopropyl-β-D-thiogalactopyranoside (IPTG). lac repressor encoded by lacI
   5995..6013    +  promoter       T3 promoter: promoter for bacteriophage T3 RNA polymerase
   6041..6267    +  promoter       RSV promoter: Rous sarcoma virus enhancer/promoter
   6268..6448    +  LTR            5' LTR (truncated): truncated 5' long terminal repeat (LTR) from HIV-1
   6495..6620    +  misc_feature   HIV-1 Ψ: packaging signal of human immunodeficiency virus type 1
   6604..6967    +  CDS            HIV-1 gag (fragment): gag protein from human immunodeficiency virus 1; gag
   7113..7346    +  misc_feature   RRE: The Rev response element (RRE) of HIV-1 allows for Rev-dependent mRNA export from the nucleus to the cytoplasm.
   7723..7749    +  CDS            Rev (fragment): human immunodeficiency virus 1 (HIV-1) Rev protein; rev; enhances nuclear export of unspliced and incompletely spliced viral mRNAs
   7753..7993    +  promoter       U6 promoter: RNA polymerase III promoter for human U6 snRNA
   8023..8098    +  misc_RNA       gRNA scaffold: guide RNA scaffold for the Streptococcus pyogenes CRISPR/Cas9 system
   8154..8271    +  misc_feature   cPPT/CTS: central polypurine tract and central termination sequence of HIV-1
>Addgene plasmid #75959 | STK25 gRNA (BRDN0001146374) | addgene full sequence | sequence record 184906 | Addgene Assembled Sequence
CCCGGGTGCAAAGATGGATAAAGTTTTAAACAGAGAGGAATCTTTGCAGCTAATGGACCTTCTAGGTCTT
GAAAGGAGTGGGAATTGGCTCCGGTGCCCGTCAGTGGGCAGAGCGCACATCGCCCACAGTCCCCGAGAAG
TTGGGGGGAGGGGTCGGCAATTGATCCGGTGCCTAGAGAAGGTGGCGCGGGGTAAACTGGGAAAGTGATG
TCGTGTACTGGCTCCGCCTTTTTCCCGAGGGTGGGGGAGAACCGTATATAAGTGCAGTAGTCGCCGTGAA
CGTTCTTTTTCGCAACGGGTTTGCCGCCAGAACACAGGTAAGTGCCGTGTGTGGTTCCCGCGGGCCTGGC
CTCTTTACGGGTTATGGCCCTTGCGTGCCTTGAATTACTTCCACCTGGCTGCAGTACGTGATTCTTGATC
CCGAGCTTCGGGTTGGAAGTGGGTGGGAGAGTTCGAGGCCTTGCGCTTAAGGAGCCCCTTCGCCTCGTGC
TTGAGTTGAGGCCTGGCCTGGGCGCTGGGGCCGCCGCGTGCGAATCTGGTGGCACCTTCGCGCCTGTCTC
GCTGCTTTCGATAAGTCTCTAGCCATTTAAAATTTTTGATGACCTGCTGCGACGCTTTTTTTCTGGCAAG
ATAGTCTTGTAAATGCGGGCCAAGATCTGCACACTGGTATTTCGGTTTTTGGGGCCGCGGGCGGCGACGG
GGCCCGTGCGTCCCAGCGCACATGTTCGGCGAGGCGGGGCCTGCGAGCGCGGCCACCGAGAATCGGACGG
GGGTAGTCTCAAGCTGGCCGGCCTGCTCTGGTGCCTGGCCTCGCGCCGCCGTGTATCGCCCCGCCCTGGG
CGGCAAGGCTGGCCCGGTCGGCACCAGTTGCGTGAGCGGAAAGATGGCCGCTTCCCGGCCCTGCTGCAGG
GAGCTCAAAATGGAGGACGCGGCGCTCGGGAGAGCGGGCGGGTGAGTCACCCACACAAAGGAAAAGGGCC
TTTCCGTCCTCAGCCGTCGCTTCATGTGACTCCACGGAGTACCGGGCGCCGTCCAGGCACCTCGATTAGT
TCTCGAGCTTTTGGAGTACGTCGTCTTTAGGTTGGGGGGAGGGGTTTTATGCGATGGAGTTTCCCCACAC
TGAGTGGGTGGAGACTGAAGTTAGGCCAGCTTGGCACTTGATGTAATTCTCCTTGGAATTTGCCCTTTTT
GAGTTTGGATCTTGGTTCATTCTCAAGCCTCAGACAGTGGTTCAAAGTTTTTTTCTTCCATTTCAGGTGT
CGTGACGTACGGCCACCATGACCGAGTACAAGCCCACGGTGCGCCTCGCCACCCGCGACGACGTCCCCAG
GGCCGTACGCACCCTCGCCGCCGCGTTCGCCGACTACCCCGCCACGCGCCACACCGTCGATCCGGACCGC
CACATCGAGCGGGTCACCGAGCTGCAAGAACTCTTCCTCACGCGCGTCGGGCTCGACATCGGCAAGGTGT
GGGTCGCGGACGACGGCGCCGCCGTGGCGGTCTGGACCACGCCGGAGAGCGTCGAAGCGGGGGCGGTGTT
CGCCGAGATCGGCCCGCGCATGGCCGAGTTGAGCGGTTCCCGGCTGGCCGCGCAGCAACAGATGGAAGGC
CTCCTGGCGCCGCACCGGCCCAAGGAGCCCGCGTGGTTCCTGGCCACCGTCGGAGTCTCGCCCGACCACC
AGGGCAAGGGTCTGGGCAGCGCCGTCGTGCTCCCCGGAGTGGAGGCGGCCGAGCGCGCCGGGGTGCCCGC
CTTCCTGGAGACCTCCGCGCCCCGCAACCTCCCCTTCTACGAGCGGCTCGGCTTCACCGTCACCGCCGAC
GTCGAGGTGCCCGAAGGACCGCGCACCTGGTGCATGACCCGCAAGCCCGGTGCCTGAACGCGTTAAGTCG
ACAATCAACCTCTGGATTACAAAATTTGTGAAAGATTGACTGGTATTCTTAACTATGTTGCTCCTTTTAC
GCTATGTGGATACGCTGCTTTAATGCCTTTGTATCATGCTATTGCTTCCCGTATGGCTTTCATTTTCTCC
TCCTTGTATAAATCCTGGTTGCTGTCTCTTTATGAGGAGTTGTGGCCCGTTGTCAGGCAACGTGGCGTGG
TGTGCACTGTGTTTGCTGACGCAACCCCCACTGGTTGGGGCATTGCCACCACCTGTCAGCTCCTTTCCGG
GACTTTCGCTTTCCCCCTCCCTATTGCCACGGCGGAACTCATCGCCGCCTGCCTTGCCCGCTGCTGGACA
GGGGCTCGGCTGTTGGGCACTGACAATTCCGTGGTGTTGTCGGGGAAATCATCGTCCTTTCCTTGGCTGC
TCGCCTGTGTTGCCACCTGGATTCTGCGCGGGACGTCCTTCTGCTACGTCCCTTCGGCCCTCAATCCAGC
GGACCTTCCTTCCCGCGGCCTGCTGCCGGCTCTGCGGCCTCTTCCGCGTCTTCGCCTTCGCCCTCAGACG
AGTCGGATCTCCCTTTGGGCCGCCTCCCCGCGTCGACTTTAAGACCAATGACTTACAAGGCAGCTGTAGA
TCTTAGCCACTTTTTAAAAGAAAAGGGGGGACTGGAAGGGCTAATTCACTCCCAACGAAGACAAGATCTG
CTTTTTGCTTGTACTGGGTCTCTCTGGTTAGACCAGATCTGAGCCTGGGAGCTCTCTGGCTAACTAGGGA
ACCCACTGCTTAAGCCTCAATAAAGCTTGCCTTGAGTGCTTCAAGTAGTGTGTGCCCGTCTGTTGTGTGA
CTCTGGTAACTAGAGATCCCTCAGACCCTTTTAGTCAGTGTGGAAAATCTCTAGCAGTACGTATAGTAGT
TCATGTCATCTTATTATTCAGTATTTATAACTTGCAAAGAAATGAATATCAGAGAGTGAGAGGAACTTGT
TTATTGCAGCTTATAATGGTTACAAATAAAGCAATAGCATCACAAATTTCACAAATAAAGCATTTTTTTC
ACTGCATTCTAGTTGTGGTTTGTCCAAACTCATCAATGTATCTTATCATGTCTGGCTCTAGCTATCCCGC
CCCTAACTCCGCCCATCCCGCCCCTAACTCCGCCCAGTTCCGCCCATTCTCCGCCCCATGGCTGACTAAT
TTTTTTTATTTATGCAGAGGCCGAGGCCGCCTCGGCCTCTGAGCTATTCCAGAAGTAGTGAGGAGGCTTT
TTTGGAGGCCTAGGGACGTACCCAATTCGCCCTATAGTGAGTCGTATTACGCGCGCTCACTGGCCGTCGT
TTTACAACGTCGTGACTGGGAAAACCCTGGCGTTACCCAACTTAATCGCCTTGCAGCACATCCCCCTTTC
GCCAGCTGGCGTAATAGCGAAGAGGCCCGCACCGATCGCCCTTCCCAACAGTTGCGCAGCCTGAATGGCG
AATGGG
[124 nt withheld, positions 3367-3490]
C
[91 nt withheld, positions 3492-3582]
A
[49 nt withheld, positions 3584-3632]
CCTTTGACGTTGGAGTCCACGTTCTTT
[37 nt withheld, positions 3660-3696]
ACCCTATCTCGGTCTATTCTTTTGATTTATAAGGGATTTTGCCGATTTCGGCCTATTGGTTAAAAAATGA
GCTGATTTAACAAAAATTTAACGCGAATTTTAACAAAATATTAACGCTTACAATTTAGGTGGCACTTTTC
GGGGAAATGTGCGCGGAACCCCTATTTGTTTATTTTTCTAAATACATTCAAATATGTATCCGCTCATGAG
ACAATAACCCTGATAAATGCTTCAATAATATTGAAAAAGGAAGAGTATGAGTATTCAACATTTCCGTGTC
GCCCTTATTCCCTTTTTTGCGGCATTTTGCCTTCCTGTTTTTGCTCACCCAGAAACGCTGGTGAAAGTAA
AAGATGCTGAAGATCAGTTGGGTGCACGAGTGGGTTACATCGAACTGGATCTCAACAGCGGTAAGATCCT
TGAGAGTTTTCGCCCCGAAGAACGTTTTCCAATGATGAGCACTTTTAAAGTTCTGCTATGTGGCGCGGTA
TTATCCCGTATTGACGCCGGGCAAGAGCAACTCGGTCGCCGCATACACTATTCTCAGAATGACTTGGTTG
AGTACTCACCAGTCACAGAAAAGCATCTTACGGATGGCATGACAGTAAGAGAATTATGCAGTGCTGCCAT
AACCATGAGTGATAACACTGCGGCCAACTTACTTCTGACAACGATCGGAGGACCGAAGGAGCTAACCGCT
TTTTTGCACAACATGGGGGATCATGTAACTCGCCTTGATCGTTGGGAACCGGAGCTGAATGAAGCCATAC
CAAACGACGAGCGTGACACCACGATGCCTGTAGCAATGGCAACAACGTTGCGCAAACTATTAACTGGCGA
ACTACTTACTCTAGCTTCCCGGCAACAATTAATAGACTGGATGGAGGCGGATAAAGTTGCAGGACCACTT
CTGCGCTCGGCCCTTCCGGCTGGCTGGTTTATTGCTGATAAATCTGGAGCCGGTGAGCGTGGGTCTCGCG
GTATCATTGCAGCACTGGGGCCAGATGGTAAGCCCTCCCGTATCGTAGTTATCTACACGACGGGGAGTCA
GGCAACTATGGATGAACGAAATAGACAGATCGCTGAGATAGGTGCCTCACTGATTAAGCATTGGTAACTG
TCAGACCAAGTTTACTCATATATACTTTAGATTGATTTAAAACTTCATTTTTAATTTAAAAGGATCTAGG
TGAAGATCCTTTTTGATAATCTCATGACCAAAATCCCTTAACGTGAGTTTTCGTTCCACTGAGCGTCAGA
CCCCGTAGAAAAGATCAAAGGATCTTCTTGAGATCCTTTTTTTCTGCGCGTAATCTGCTGCTTGCAAACA
AAAAAACCACCGCTACCAGCGGTGGTTTGTTTGCCGGATCAAGAGCTACCAACTCTTTTTCCGAAGGTAA
CTGGCTTCAGCAGAGCGCAGATACCAAATACTGTTCTTCTAGTGTAGCCGTAGTTAGGCCACCACTTCAA
GAACTCTGTAGCACCGCCTACATACCTCGCTCTGCTAATCCTGTTACCAGTGGCTGCTGCCAGTGGCGAT
AAGTCGTGTCTTACCGGGTTGGACTCAAGACGATAGTTACCGGATAAGGCGCAGCGGTCGGGCTGAACGG
GGGGTTCGTGCACACAGCCCAGCTTGGAGCGAACGACCTACACCGAACTGAGATACCTACAGCGTGAGCT
ATGAGAAAGCGCCACGCTTCCCGAAGGGAGAAAGGCGGACAGGTATCCGGTAAGCGGCAGGGTCGGAACA
GGAGAGCGCACGAGGGAGCTTCCAGGGGGAAACGCCTGGTATCTTTATAGTCCTGTCGGGTTTCGCCACC
TCTGACTTGAGCGTCGATTTTTGTGATGCTCGTCAGGGGGGCGGAGCCTATGGAAAAACGCCAGCAACGC
GGCCTTTTTACGGTTCCTGGCCTTTTGCTGGCCTTTTGCTCACATGTTCTTTCCTGCGTTATCCCCTGAT
TCTGTGGATAACCGTATTACCGCCTTTGAGTGAGCTGATACCGCTCGCCGCAGCCGAACGACCGAGCGCA
GCGAGTCAGTGAGCGAGGAAGCGGAAGAGCGCCCAATACGCAAACCGCCTCTCCCCGCGCGTTGGCCGAT
TCATTAATGCAGCTGGCACGACAGGTTTCCCGACTGGAAAGCGGGCAGTGAGCGCAACGCAATTAATGTG
AGTTAGCTCACTCATTAGGCACCCCAGGCTTTACACTTTATGCTTCCGGCTCGTATGTTGTGTGGAATTG
TGAGCGGATAACAATTTCACACAGGAAACAGCTATGACCATGATTACGCCAAGCGCGCAATTAACCCTCA
CTAAAGGGAACAAAAGCTGGAGCTGCAAGCTTAATGTAGTCTTATGCAATACTCTTGTAGTCTTGCAACA
TGGTAACGATGAGTTAGCAACATGCCTTACAAGGAGAGAAAAAGCACCGTGCATGCCGATTGGTGGAAGT
AAGGTGGTACGATCGTGCCTTATTAGGAAGGCAACAGACGGGTCTGACATGGATTGGACGAACCACTGAA
TTGCCGCATTGCAGAGATATTGTATTTAAGTGCCTAGCTCGATACATAAACGGGTCTCTCTGGTTAGACC
AGATCTGAGCCTGGGAGCTCTCTGGCTAACTAGGGAACCCACTGCTTAAGCCTCAATAAAGCTTGCCTTG
AGTGCTTCAAGTAGTGTGTGCCCGTCTGTTGTGTGACTCTGGTAACTAGAGATCCCTCAGACCCTTTTAG
TCAGTGTGGAAAATCTCTAGCAGTGGCGCCCGAACAGGGACTTGAAAGCGAAAGGGAAACCAGAGGAGCT
CTCTCGACGCAGGACTCGGCTTGCTGAAGCGCGCACGGCAAGAGGCGAGGGGCGGCGACTGGTGAGTACG
CCAAAAATTTTGACTAGCGGAGGCTAGAAGGAGAGAGATGGGTGCGAGAGCGTCAGTATTAAGCGGGGGA
GAATTAGATCGCGATGGGAAAAAATTCGGTTAAGGCCAGGGGGAAAGAAAAAATATAAATTAAAACATAT
AGTATGGGCAAGCAGGGAGCTAGAACGATTCGCAGTTAATCCTGGCCTGTTAGAAACATCAGAAGGCTGT
AGACAAATACTGGGACAGCTACAACCATCCCTTCAGACAGGATCAGAAGAACTTAGATCATTATATAATA
CAGTAGCAACCCTCTATTGTGTGCATCAAAGGATAGAGATAAAAGACACCAAGGAAGCTTTAGACAAGAT
AGAGGAAGAGCAAAACAAAAGTAAGACCACCGCACAGCAAGCGGCCGCTGATCTTCAGACCTGGAGGAGG
AGATATGAGGGACAATTGGAGAAGTGAATTATATAAATATAAAGTAGTAAAAATTGAACCATTAGGAGTA
GCACCCACCAAGGCAAAGAGAAGAGTGGTGCAGAGAGAAAAAAGAGCAGTGGGAATAGGAGCTTTGTTCC
TTGGGTTCTTGGGAGCAGCAGGAAGCACTATGGGCGCAGCGTCAATGACGCTGACGGTACAGGCCAGACA
ATTATTGTCTGGTATAGTGCAGCAGCAGAACAATTTGCTGAGGGCTATTGAGGCGCAACAGCATCTGTTG
CAACTCACAGTCTGGGGCATCAAGCAGCTCCAGGCAAGAATCCTGGCTGTGGAAAGATACCTAAAGGATC
AACAGCTCCTGGGGATTTGGGGTTGCTCTGGAAAACTCATTTGCACCACTGCTGTGCCTTGGAATGCTAG
TTGGAGTAATAAATCTCTGGAACAGATTTGGAATCACACGACCTGGATGGAGTGGGACAGAGAAATTAAC
AATTACACAAGCTTAATACACTCCTTAATTGAAGAATCGCAAAACCAGCAAGAAAAGAATGAACAAGAAT
TATTGGAATTAGATAAATGGGCAAGTTTGTGGAATTGGTTTAACATAACAAATTGGCTGTGGTATATAAA
ATTATTCATAATGATAGTAGGAGGCTTGGTAGGTTTAAGAATAGTTTTTGCTGTACTTTCTATAGTGAAT
AGAGTTAGGCAGGGATATTCACCATTATCGTTTCAGACCCACCTCCCAACCCCGAGGGGACCCAGAGAGG
GCCTATTTCCCATGATTCCTTCATATTTGCATATACGATACAAGGCTGTTAGAGAGATAATTAGAATTAA
TTTGACTGTAAACACAAAGATATTAGTACAAAATACGTGACGTAGAAAGTAATAATTTCTTGGGTAGTTT
GCAGTTTTAAAATTATGTTTTAAAATGGACTATCATATGCTTACCGTAACTTGAAAGTATTTCGATTTCT
TGGCTTTATATATCTTGTGGAAAGGACGAAACACCGCACAACAGGCACCTTTAGGTGTTTTAGAGCTAGA
AATAGCAAGTTAAAATAAGGCTAGTCCGTTATCAACTTGAAAAAGTGGCACCGAGTCGGTGCTTTTTTAA
GCTTGGCGTAACTAGATCTTGAGACAAATGGCAGTATTCATCCACAATTTTAAAAGAAAAGGGGGGATTG
GGGGGTACAGTGCAGGGGAAAGAATAGTAGACATAATAGCAACAGACATACAAACTAAAGAATTACAAAA
ACAAATTACAAAAATTCAAAATTTTCGGGTTTATTACAGGGACAGCAGAGATCCACTTTGGCGCCGGCTC
GAGGGGG
