>Addgene plasmid #75959 | STK25 gRNA (BRDN0001146374) | depositor partial sequence | sequence record 143419 | Target Sequence
CACAACAGGCACCTTTAGGT
