>Addgene plasmid #75959 | STK25 gRNA (BRDN0001146374) | addgene partial sequence | sequence record 184905 | hU6-F
GTGACGTAGAAAGTAATAATTTCTTGGGTAGTTTGCAGTTTTAAAATTATGTTTTAAAATGGACTATCAT
ATGCTTACCGTAACTTGAAAGTATTTCGATTTCTTGGCTTTATATATCTTGTGGAAAGGACGAAACACCG
CACAACAGGCACCTTTAGGTGTTTTAGAGCTAGAAATAGCAAGTTAAAATAAGGCTAGTCCGTTATCAAC
TTGAAAAAGTGGCACCGAGTCGGTGCTTTTTTAAGCTTGGCGTAACTAGATCTTGAGACAAATGGCAGTA
TTCATCCACAATTTTAAAAGAAAAGGGGGGATTGGGGGGTACAGTGCAGGGGAAAGAATAGTAGACATAA
TAGCAACAGACATACAAACTAAAGAATTACAAAAACAAATTACAAAAATTCAAAATTTTCGGGTTTATTA
CAGGGACAGCAGAGATCCACTTTGGCGCCGGCTCGAGGGGGCCCGGGTGCAAAGATGGATAAAGTTTTAA
ACAGAGAGGAATCTTTGCAGCTAATGGACCTTCTAGGTCTTGAAAGGAGTGGGAATTGGCTCCGGTGCCC
GTCAGTGGGC
